>Addgene plasmid #163592 | pCAG-Bmp8a | addgene full sequence | sequence record 340821 | Addgene NGS Result
GGTCGACATTGATTATTGACTAGTTATTAATAGTAATCAATTACGGGGTCATTAGTTCATAGCCCATATA
TGGAGTTCCGCGTTACATAACTTACGGTAAATGGCCCGCCTGGCTGACCGCCCAACGACCCCCGCCCATT
GACGTCAATAATGACGTATGTTCCCATAGTAACGCCAATAGGGACTTTCCATTGACGTCAATGGGTGGAG
TATTTACGGTAAACTGCCCACTTGGCAGTACATCAAGTGTATCATATGCCAAGTACGCCCCCTATTGACG
TCAATGACGGTAAATGGCCCGCCTGGCATTATGCCCAGTACATGACCTTATGGGACTTTCCTACTTGGCA
GTACATCTACGTATTAGTCATCGCTATTACCATGGTCGAGGTGAGCCCCACGTTCTGCTTCACTCTCCCC
ATCTCCCCCCCCTCCCCACCCCCAATTTTGTATTTATTTATTTTTTAATTATTTTGTGCAGCGATGGGGG
CGGGGGGGGGGGGGGNSGCGCGCCRGGSGGGGSGGGGSGGGGSGRGGGGSGGGGSGGGGSGAGGCGGAGA
GGTGCGGCGGCAGCCAATCAGAGCGGCGCGCTCCGAAAGTTTCCTTTTATGGCGAGGCGGCGGCGGCGGC
GGCCCTATAAAAAGCGAAGCGCGCGGCGGGCGGGAGTCGCTGCGCGCTGCCTTCGCCCCGTGCCCCGCTC
CGCCGCCGCCTCGCGCCGCCCGCCCCGGCTCTGACTGACCGCGTTACTCCCACAGGTGAGCGGGCGGGAC
GGCCCTTCTCCTCCGGGCTGTAATTAGCGCTTGGTTTAATGACGGCTTGTTTCTTTTCTGTGGCTGCGTG
AAAGCCTTGAGGGGCTCCGGGAGGGCCCTTTGTGCGGGGGGAGCGGCTCGGGGGGTGCGTGCGTGTGTGT
GTGCGTGGGGAGCGCCGCGTGCGGCTCCGCGCTGCCCGGCGGCTGTGAGCGCTGCGGGCGCGGCGCGGGG
CTTTGTGCGCTCCGCAGTGTGCGCGAGGGGAGCGCGGCCGGGGGCGGTGCCCCGCGGTGCGGGGGGGGCT
GCGAGGGGAACAAAGGCTGCGTGCGGGGTGTGTGCGTGGGGGGGTGAGCAGGGGGTGTGGGCGCGTCGGT
CGGGCTGCAACCCCCCCTGCACCCCCCTCCCCGAGTTGCTGAGCACGGCCCGGCTTCGGGTGCGGGGCTC
CGTACGGGGCGTGGCGCGGGGCTCGCCGTGCCGGGCGGGGGGTGGCGGCAGGTGGGGGTGCCGGGCGGGG
CGGGGCCGCCTCGGGCCGGGGAGGGCTCGGGGGAGGGGCGCGGCGGCCCCCGGAGCGCCGGCGGCTGTCG
AGGCGCGGCGAGCCGCAGCCATTGCCTTTTATGGTAATCGTGCGAGAGGGCGCAGGGACTTCCTTTGTCC
CAAATCTGTGCGGAGCCGAAATCTGGGAGGCGCCGCCGCACCCCCTCTAGCGGGCGCGGGGCGAAGCGGT
GCGGCGCCGGCAGGAAGGAAATGGGCGGGGAGGGCCTTCGTGCGTCGCCGCGCCGCCGTCCCCTTCTCCC
TCTCCAGCCTCGGGGCTGTCCGCGGGGGGACGGCTGCCTTCGGGGGGGACGGGGCAGGGCGGGGTTCGGC
TTCTGGCGTGTGACCGGCGGCTCTAGAGCCTCTGCTAACCATGTTCATGCCTTCTTCTTTTTCCTACAGC
TCCTGGGCAACGTGCTGGTTATTGTGCTGTCTCATCATTTTGGCAAAGAATTCGCCACCATGGCTATGCG
TCCCGGGCCACTCTGGCTATTGGGCCTTGCTCTGTGCGCGCTGGGAGGCGGCCACGGTCCGCGTCCCCCG
CACACCTGTCCCCAGCGTCGCCTGGGAGCGCGCGAGCGCCGCGACATGCAGCGTGAAATCCTGGCGGTGC
TCGGGCTACCGGGACGGCCCCGACCCCGTGCACAACCCGCCGCTGCCCGGCAGCCAGCGTCCGCGCCCCT
CTTCATGTTGGACCTATACCACGCCATGACCGATGACGACGACGGCGGGCCACCACAGGCTCACTTAGGC
CGTGCCGACCTGGTCATGAGCTTCGTCAACATGGTGGAACGCGACCGTACCCTGGGCTACCAGGAGCCAC
ACTGGAAGGAATTCCACTTTGACCTAACCCAGATCCCTGCTGGGGAGGCTGTCACAGCTGCTGAGTTCCG
GATCTACAAAGAACCCAGCACCCACCCGCTCAACACAACCCTCCACATCAGCATGTTCGAAGTGGTCCAA
GAGCACTCCAACAGGGAGTCTGACTTGTTCTTTTTGGATCTTCAGACGCTCCGATCTGGGGACGAGGGCT
GGCTGGTGCTGGACATCACAGCAGCCAGTGACCGATGGCTGCTGAACCATCACAAGGACCTGGGACTCCG
CCTCTATGTGGAAACCGCGGATGGGCACAGCATGGATCCTGGCCTGGCTGGTCTGCTTGGACGACAAGCA
CCACGCTCCAGACAGCCTTTCATGGTAACCTTCTTCAGGGCCAGCCAGAGTCCTGTGCGGGCCCCTCGGG
CAGCGAGACCACTGAAGAGGAGGCAGCCAAAGAAAACGAACGAGCTTCCGCACCCCAACAAACTCCCAGG
GATCTTTGATGATGGCCACGGTTCCCGCGGCAGAGAGGTTTGCCGCAGGCATGAGCTCTACGTCAGCTTC
CGTGACCTTGGCTGGCTGGACTGGGTCATCGCCCCCCAGGGCTACTCTGCCTATTACTGTGAGGGGGAGT
GTGCTTTCCCACTGGACTCCTGTATGAACGCCACCAACCATGCCATCTTGCAGTCTCTGGTGCACCTGAT
GAAGCCAGATGTTGTCCCCAAGGCATGCTGTGCACCCACCAAACTGAGTGCCACCTCTGTGCTGTACTAT
GACAGCAGCAACAATGTCATCCTGCGTAAACACCGTAACATGGTGGTCAAGGCCTGTGGCTGCCACTGAG
CGGCCGCACTCCTCAGGTGCAGGCTGCCTATCAGAAGGTGGTGGCTGGTGTGGCCAATGCCCTGGCTCAC
AAATACCACTGAGATCTTTTTCCCTCTGCCAAAAATTATGGGGACATCATGAAGCCCCTTGAGCATCTGA
CTTCTGGCTAATAAAGGAAATTTATTTTCATTGCAATAGTGTGTTGGAATTTTTTGTGTCTCTCACTCGG
AAGGACATATGGGAGGGCAAATCATTTAAAACATCAGAATGAGTATTTGGTTTAGAGTTTGGCAACATAT
GCCCATATGCTGGCTGCCATGAACAAAGGTTGGCTATAAAGAGGTCATCAGTATATGAAACAGCCCCCTG
CTGTCCATTCCTTATTCCATAGAAAAGCCTTGACTTGAGGTTAGATTTTTTTTATATTTTGTTTTGTGTT
ATTTTTTTCTTTAACATCCCTAAAATTTTCCTTACATGTTTTACTAGCCAGATTTTTCCTCCTCTCCTGA
CTACTCCCAGTCATAGCTGTCCCTCTTCTCTTATGGAGATCCCTCGACCTGCAGCCCAAGCTTGGCGTAA
TCATGGTCATAGCTGTTTCCTGTGTGAAATTGTTATCCGCTCACAATTCCACACAACATACGAGCCGGAA
GCATAAAGTGTAAAGCCTGGGGTGCCTAATGAGTGAGCTAACTCACATTAATTGCGTTGCGCTCACTGCC
CGCTTTCCAGTCGGGAAACCTGTCGTGCCAGCGGATCCGCATCTCAATTAGTCAGCAACCATAGTCCCGC
CCCTAACTCCGCCCATCCCGCCCCTAACTCCGCCCAGTTCCGCCCATTCTCCGCCCCATGGCTGACTAAT
TTTTTTTATTTATGCAGAGGCCGAGGCCGCCTCGGCCTCTGAGCTATTCCAGAAGTAGTGAGGAGGCTTT
TTTGGAGGCCTAGGCTTTTGCAAAAAGCTAACTTGTTTATTGCAGCTTATAATGGTTACAAATAAAGCAA
TAGCATCACAAATTTCACAAATAAAGCATTTTTTTCACTGCATTCTAGTTGTGGTTTGTCCAAACTCATC
AATGTATCTTATCATGTCTGGATCCGCTGCATTAATGAATCGGCCAACGCGCGGGGAGAGGCGGTTTGCG
TATTGGGCGCTCTTCCGCTTCCTCGCTCACTGACTCGCTGCGCTCGGTCGTTCGGCTGCGGCGAGCGGTA
TCAGCTCACTCAAAGGCGGTAATACGGTTATCCACAGAATCAGGGGATAACGCAGGAAAGAACATGTGAG
CAAAAGGCCAGCAAAAGGCCAGGAACCGTAAAAAGGCCGCGTTGCTGGCGTTTTTCCATAGGCTCCGCCC
CCCTGACGAGCATCACAAAAATCGACGCTCAAGTCAGAGGTGGCGAAACCCGACAGGACTATAAAGATAC
CAGGCGTTTCCCCCTGGAAGCTCCCTCGTGCGCTCTCCTGTTCCGACCCTGCCGCTTACCGGATACCTGT
CCGCCTTTCTCCCTTCGGGAAGCGTGGCGCTTTCTCATAGCTCACGCTGTAGGTATCTCAGTTCGGTGTA
GGTCGTTCGCTCCAAGCTGGGCTGTGTGCACGAACCCCCCGTTCAGCCCGACCGCTGCGCCTTATCCGGT
AACTATCGTCTTGAGTCCAACCCGGTAAGACACGACTTATCGCCACTGGCAGCAGCCACTGGTAACAGGA
TTAGCAGAGCGAGGTATGTAGGCGGTGCTACAGAGTTCTTGAAGTGGTGGCCTAACTACGGCTACACTAG
AAGAACAGTATTTGGTATCTGCGCTCTGCTGAAGCCAGTTACCTTCGGAAAAAGAGTTGGTAGCTCTTGA
TCCGGCAAACAAACCACCGCTGGTAGCGGTGGTTTTTTTGTTTGCAAGCAGCAGATTACGCGCAGAAAAA
AAGGATCTCAAGAAGATCCTTTGATCTTTTCTACGGGGTCTGACGCTCAGTGGAACGAAAACTCACGTTA
AGGGATTTTGGTCATGAGATTATCAAAAAGGATCTTCACCTAGATCCTTTTAAATTAAAAATGAAGTTTT
AAATCAATCTAAAGTATATATGAGTAAACTTGGTCTGACAGTTACCAATGCTTAATCAGTGAGGCACCTA
TCTCAGCGATCTGTCTATTTCGTTCATCCATAGTTGCCTGACTCCCCGTCGTGTAGATAACTACGATACG
GGAGGGCTTACCATCTGGCCCCAGTGCTGCAATGATACCGCGAGACCCACGCTCACCGGCTCCAGATTTA
TCAGCAATAAACCAGCCAGCCGGAAGGGCCGAGCGCAGAAGTGGTCCTGCAACTTTATCCGCCTCCATCC
AGTCTATTAATTGTTGCCGGGAAGCTAGAGTAAGTAGTTCGCCAGTTAATAGTTTGCGCAACGTTGTTGC
CATTGCTACAGGCATCGTGGTGTCACGCTCGTCGTTTGGTATGGCTTCATTCAGCTCCGGTTCCCAACGA
TCAAGGCGAGTTACATGATCCCCCATGTTGTGCAAAAAAGCGGTTAGCTCCTTCGGTCCTCCGATCGTTG
TCAGAAGTAAGTTGGCCGCAGTGTTATCACTCATGGTTATGGCAGCACTGCATAATTCTCTTACTGTCAT
GCCATCCGTAAGATGCTTTTCTGTGACTGGTGAGTACTCAACCAAGTCATTCTGAGAATAGTGTATGCGG
CGACCGAGTTGCTCTTGCCCGGCGTCAATACGGGATAATACCGCGCCACATAGCAGAACTTTAAAAGTGC
TCATCATTGGAAAACGTTCTTCGGGGCGAAAACTCTCAAGGATCTTACCGCTGTTGAGATCCAGTTCGAT
GTAACCCACTCGTGCACCCAACTGATCTTCAGCATCTTTTACTTTCACCAGCGTTTCTGGGTGAGCAAAA
ACAGGAAGGCAAAATGCCGCAAAAAAGGGAATAAGGGCGACACGGAAATGTTGAATACTCATACTCTTCC
TTTTTCAATATTATTGAAGCATTTATCAGGGTTATTGTCTCATGAGCGGATACATATTTGAATGTATTTA
GAAAAATAAACAAATAGGGGTTCCGCGCACATTTCCCCGAAAAGTGCCACCTG
Features (pLannotate 1.2.2; 18 found; start..end, strand, type, name):
      5..384     +  enhancer       CMV enhancer: human cytomegalovirus immediate early enhancer
    386..662     +  promoter       chicken β-actin promoter: No description available
    663..1679    +  intron         chimeric intron: chimera between introns from chicken β-actin and rabbit β-globin
   1677..1733    +  CDS            HBB (fragment): HBB_LEPEU - Experimental evidence at protein level: Swiss-Prot protein existence level 1. Involved in oxygen transport from the lung to the various peripheral tissues. From Lepus europaeus (European hare).
   1740..2936    +  CDS            Bmp8a: BMP8A_MOUSE - Also known as Bmp-8, Bmp8. Experimental evidence at transcript level: Swiss-Prot protein existence level 2. Growth factor of the TGF-beta superfamily that plays important role in various biological processes, including spermatogenesis, osteogenesis, steroidogenesis as well as regulation of energy balance (PubMed:9463357, PubMed:12925636, PubMed:28465413). Initiates the canonical BMP signaling cascade by associating with type I receptor BMPR1A and type II receptor BMPR2. Once all three components are bound together in a complex at the cell surface, BMPR2 phosphorylates and activat
   2948..3019    +  CDS            HBB (fragment): HBB_PONPY - Experimental evidence at transcript level: Swiss-Prot protein existence level 2. Involved in oxygen transport from the lung to the various peripheral tissues. From Pongo pygmaeus (Bornean orangutan).
   3090..3145    +  polyA_signal   β-globin poly(A) signal: rabbit β-globin polyadenylation signal (Gil and Proudfoot, 1987)
   3530..3546    -  protein_bind   lac operator: The lac repressor binds to the lac operator to inhibit transcription in E. coli. This inhibition can be relieved by adding lactose or isopropyl-β-D-thiogalactopyranoside (IPTG). lac repressor encoded by lacI
   3554..3584    -  promoter       lac promoter: promoter for the E. coli lac operon
   3599..3620    -  protein_bind   CAP binding site: CAP binding activates transcription in the presence of cAMP. E. coli catabolite activator protein
   3633..3672    -  CDS            lacI (fragment): lac repressor; lacI; The lac repressor binds to the lac operator to inhibit transcription in E. coli. This inhibition can be relieved by adding lactose or isopropyl-β-D-thiogalactopyranoside (IPTG).
   3679..3701    +  promoter       SV40 promoter (fragment): SV40 enhancer and early promoter
   3725..3860    +  rep_origin     SV40 ori: SV40 origin of replication
   3880..4014    +  polyA_signal   SV40 poly(A) signal: SV40 polyadenylation signal
   4016..4070    -  CDS            lacI (fragment): lac repressor; lacI; The lac repressor binds to the lac operator to inhibit transcription in E. coli. This inhibition can be relieved by adding lactose or isopropyl-β-D-thiogalactopyranoside (IPTG).
   4253..4841    -  rep_origin     ori: high-copy-number ColE1/pMB1/pBR322/pUC origin of replication
   5012..5872    -  CDS            AmpR: β-lactamase; bla; confers resistance to ampicillin, carbenicillin, and related antibiotics
   5873..5977    -  promoter       AmpR promoter: bla
