[The description below was written by a language model from this plasmid's Addgene catalogue record and pLannotate feature annotations shown in this document.]
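Description:
pCAG-Bmp8a is a mammalian expression plasmid of about 6.0 kb, built on a pCAG backbone, that drives constitutive expression of mouse bone morphogenetic protein 8A (Bmp8a, also called OP-2). It is maintained in E. coli through a high-copy ColE1/pUC-type origin and selected with ampicillin via the β-lactamase gene and its native promoter. The backbone also carries remnants of a lac promoter/operator region and small lacI fragments, which are vector leftovers with no apparent role in the expression cassette. There is also an SV40 origin of replication with an adjacent SV40 poly(A) signal. The SV40 origin can support episomal amplification in cells that supply large T antigen. No mammalian selection marker is annotated.

The expression cassette is the classic CAG arrangement: the human cytomegalovirus immediate-early enhancer fused to the chicken β-actin promoter, followed by a chimeric chicken β-actin/rabbit β-globin intron that promotes splicing and strong, broadly active transcription. The Bmp8a coding sequence, roughly 1.2 kb, sits downstream. It is flanked by short sequences annotated as β-globin (HBB) fragments, which are most likely residual rabbit β-globin exon sequence from the vector rather than intended fusion partners. Transcription is terminated by the rabbit β-globin polyadenylation signal. No epitope tag or reporter is annotated, so the construct appears to encode untagged protein.

BMP-8A is a secreted TGF-β superfamily ligand that signals through type I receptors and the type II receptor BMPR2. The plasmid is intended for overexpressing this ligand in mammalian cells, and it comes from work on BMPR-2 signalling in dendrite remodelling of olfactory bulb mitral cells.
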