Addgene plasmid #163592: pCAG-Bmp8a
Purpose: Expresses BMP-8A in mammalian cells
Depositing lab: Takeshi Imai. Depositing organization: Kyushu University. Publication: BMPR-2 gates activity-dependent stabilization of primary dendrites during mitral cell remodeling. Aihara S, Fujimoto S, Sakaguchi R, Imai T. Cell Rep. 2021 Jun 22;35(12):109276. doi: 10.1016/j.celrep.2021.109276. PubMed 34161760.
Backbone
  Vector backbone: pCAG
  Vector type: Mammalian Expression
Growth in bacteria
  Bacterial resistance: Ampicillin, 100 μg/mL
  Growth temperature: 37°C
  Growth strain: DH5alpha
  Copy number: High Copy
Gene/Insert
  Gene/Insert name: Bmp8a
  Species: M. musculus (mouse)
  Insert size (bp): 1213
  Entrez Gene: Bmp8a (a.k.a. Bmp7, Bmp7r1, O, OP-2, OP2)
Resource information
  A portion of this plasmid was derived from a plasmid made by: pCAG vector is derived from Addgene #14797.
Terms and licenses: Academic/Nonprofit Terms; Industry Terms: Not Available to Industry
How to cite: pCAG-Bmp8a was a gift from Takeshi Imai (Addgene plasmid # 163592 ; http://n2t.net/addgene:163592 ; RRID:Addgene_163592)
